>Addgene plasmid #165835 | pEGFP TL5 | addgene full sequence | sequence record 335082 | Addgene NGS Result
GCTGGCCCACTACGTGAACCATCACCCT
[91 nt withheld, positions 29-119]
G
[124 nt withheld, positions 121-244]
CCATTCGCCATTCAGGCTGCGCAACTGTTGGGAAGGGCGATCGGTGCGGGCCTCTTCGCTATTACGCCAG
CTGGCGAAAGGGGGATGTGCTGCAAGGCGATTAAGTTGGGTAACGCCAGGGTTTTCCCAGTCACGACGTT
GTAAAACGACGGCCAGTGAATTGTAATACGACTCACTATAGGGCGAATTGGGCCCGACGTCGCATGCTCC
CGGCCGCCATGGCGGCCGCGGGAATTCGATTGGGCGATGAGTGGTCTCGCTCGATGGTGAGCAAGGGCGA
GGAGCTGTTCACCGGGGTGGTGCCCATCCTGGTCGAGCTGGACGGCGACGTAAACGGCCACAAGTTCAGC
GTGTCCGGCGAGGGCGAGGGCGATGCCACCTACGGCAAGCTGACCCTGAAGTTCATCTGCACCACCGGCA
AGCTGCCCGTGCCCTGGCCCACCCTCGTGACCACCCTGACCTACGGCGTGCAGTGCTTCAGCCGCTACCC
CGACCACATGAAGCAGCACGACTTCTTCAAGTCCGCCATGCCCGAAGGCTACGTCCAGGAGCGCACCATC
TTCTTCAAGGACGACGGCAACTACAAGACCCGCGCCGAGGTGAAGTTCGAGGGCGACACCCTGGTGAACC
GCATCGAGCTGAAGGGCATCGACTTCAAGGAGGACGGCAACATCCTGGGGCACAAGCTGGAGTACAACTA
CAACAGCCACAACGTCTATATCATGGCCGACAAGCAGAAGAACGGCATCAAGGTGAACTTCAAGATCCGC
CACAACATCGAGGACGGCAGCGTGCAGCTCGCCGACCACTACCAGCAGAACACCCCCATCGGCGACGGCC
CCGTGCTGCTGCCCGACAACCACTACCTGAGCACCCAGTCCGCCCTGAGCAAAGACCCCAACGAGAAGCG
CGATCACATGGTCCTGCTGGAGTTCGTGACCGCCGCCGGGATCACTCTCGGCATGGACGAGCTATACAAG
TAAGCTTCGAGACCACTCATCGCCCAATCACTAGTGAATTCGCGGCCGCCTGCAGGTCGACCATATGGGA
GAGCTCCCAACGCGTTGGATGCATAGCTTGAGTATTCTATAGTGTCACCTAAATAGCTTGGCGTAATCAT
GGTCATAGCTGTTTCCTGTGTGAAATTGTTATCCGCTCACAATTCCACACAACATACGAGCCGGAAGCAT
AAAGTGTAAAGCCTGGGGTGCCTAATGAGTGAGCTAACTCACATTAATTGCGTTGCGCTCACTGCCCGCT
TTCCAGTCGGGAAACCTGTCGTGCCAGCTGCATTAATGAATCGGCCAACGCGCGGGGAGAGGCGGTTTGC
GTATTGGGCGCTCTTCCGCTTCCTCGCTCACTGACTCGCTGCGCTCGGTCGTTCGGCTGCGGCGAGCGGT
ATCAGCTCACTCAAAGGCGGTAATACGGTTATCCACAGAATCAGGGGATAACGCAGGAAAGAACATGTGA
GCAAAAGGCCAGCAAAAGGCCAGGAACCGTAAAAAGGCCGCGTTGCTGGCGTTTTTCCATAGGCTCCGCC
CCCCTGACGAGCATCACAAAAATCGACGCTCAAGTCAGAGGTGGCGAAACCCGACAGGACTATAAAGATA
CCAGGCGTTTCCCCCTGGAAGCTCCCTCGTGCGCTCTCCTGTTCCGACCCTGCCGCTTACCGGATACCTG
TCCGCCTTTCTCCCTTCGGGAAGCGTGGCGCTTTCTCATAGCTCACGCTGTAGGTATCTCAGTTCGGTGT
AGGTCGTTCGCTCCAAGCTGGGCTGTGTGCACGAACCCCCCGTTCAGCCCGACCGCTGCGCCTTATCCGG
TAACTATCGTCTTGAGTCCAACCCGGTAAGACACGACTTATCGCCACTGGCAGCAGCCACTGGTAACAGG
ATTAGCAGAGCGAGGTATGTAGGCGGTGCTACAGAGTTCTTGAAGTGGTGGCCTAACTACGGCTACACTA
GAAGAACAGTATTTGGTATCTGCGCTCTGCTGAAGCCAGTTACCTTCGGAAAAAGAGTTGGTAGCTCTTG
ATCCGGCAAACAAACCACCGCTGGTAGCGGTGGTTTTTTTGTTTGCAAGCAGCAGATTACGCGCAGAAAA
AAAGGATCTCAAGAAGATCCTTTGATCTTTTCTACGGGGTCTGACGCTCAGTGGAACGAAAACTCACGTT
AAGGGATTTTGGTCATGAGATTATCAAAAAGGATCTTCACCTAGATCCTTTTAAATTAAAAATGAAGTTT
TAAATCAATCTAAAGTATATATGAGTAAACTTGGTCTGACAGTTACCAATGCTTAATCAGTGAGGCACCT
ATCTCAGCGATCTGTCTATTTCGTTCATCCATAGTTGCCTGACTCCCCGTCGTGTAGATAACTACGATAC
GGGAGGGCTTACCATCTGGCCCCAGTGCTGCAATGATACCGCGCGACCCACGCTCACCGGCTCCAGATTT
ATCAGCAATAAACCAGCCAGCCGGAAGGGCCGAGCGCAGAAGTGGTCCTGCAACTTTATCCGCCTCCATC
CAGTCTATTAATTGTTGCCGGGAAGCTAGAGTAAGTAGTTCGCCAGTTAATAGTTTGCGCAACGTTGTTG
CCATTGCTACAGGCATCGTGGTGTCACGCTCGTCGTTTGGTATGGCTTCATTCAGCTCCGGTTCCCAACG
ATCAAGGCGAGTTACATGATCCCCCATGTTGTGCAAAAAAGCGGTTAGCTCCTTCGGTCCTCCGATCGTT
GTCAGAAGTAAGTTGGCCGCAGTGTTATCACTCATGGTTATGGCAGCACTGCATAATTCTCTTACTGTCA
TGCCATCCGTAAGATGCTTTTCTGTGACTGGTGAGTACTCAACCAAGTCATTCTGAGAATAGTGTATGCG
GCGACCGAGTTGCTCTTGCCCGGCGTCAATACGGGATAATACCGCGCCACATAGCAGAACTTTAAAAGTG
CTCATCATTGGAAAACGTTCTTCGGGGCGAAAACTCTCAAGGATCTTACCGCTGTTGAGATCCAGTTCGA
TGTAACCCACTCGTGCACCCAACTGATCTTCAGCATCTTTTACTTTCACCAGCGTTTCTGGGTGAGCAAA
AACAGGAAGGCAAAATGCCGCAAAAAAGGGAATAAGGGCGACACGGAAATGTTGAATACTCATACTCTTC
CTTTTTCAATATTATTGAAGCATTTATCAGGGTTATTGTCTCATGAGCGGATACATATTTGAATGTATTT
AGAAAAATAAACAAATAGGGGTTCCGCGCACATTTCCCCGAAAAGTGCCACCTGATGCGGTGTGAAATAC
CGCACAGATGCGTAAGGAGAAAATACCGCATCAGGAAATTGTAAGCGTTAATATTTTGTTAAAATTCGCG
TTAAATTTTTGTTAAATCAGCTCATTTTTTAACCAATAGGCCGAAATCGGCAAAATCCCTTATAAATCAA
AAGAATAGACCGAGATAGGGT
[37 nt withheld, positions 3696-3732]
AAAGAACGTGGACTCCAACGTCAAAGGGCGAAAAACCGTCTATCAGGGC
Features (pLannotate 1.2.2; 14 found; start..end, strand, type, name):
    248..405     -  CDS            lacZα (fragment): LacZα fragment of β-galactosidase; lacZ fragment
    408..426     +  promoter       T7 promoter: promoter for bacteriophage T7 RNA polymerase
    508..1224    +  CDS            EGFP: EGFP is a basic (constitutively fluorescent) green fluorescent protein published in 1996, derived from Aequorea victoria. It is reported to be a rapidly-maturing weak dimer with moderate acid sensitivity.
   1256..1318    -  CDS            VESPI_VESMG (fragment): Experimental evidence at protein level: Swiss-Prot protein existence level 1. Shows contractile activity on isolated ileum smooth muscle. From Vespa magnifica (Hornet).
   1330..1348    -  promoter       SP6 promoter: promoter for bacteriophage SP6 RNA polymerase
   1390..1406    -  protein_bind   lac operator: The lac repressor binds to the lac operator to inhibit transcription in E. coli. This inhibition can be relieved by adding lactose or isopropyl-β-D-thiogalactopyranoside (IPTG). lac repressor encoded by lacI
   1414..1444    -  promoter       lac promoter: promoter for the E. coli lac operon
   1459..1480    -  protein_bind   CAP binding site: CAP binding activates transcription in the presence of cAMP. E. coli catabolite activator protein
   1493..1585    -  CDS            lacI (fragment): lac repressor; lacI; The lac repressor binds to the lac operator to inhibit transcription in E. coli. This inhibition can be relieved by adding lactose or isopropyl-β-D-thiogalactopyranoside (IPTG).
   1768..2356    -  rep_origin     ori: high-copy-number ColE1/pMB1/pBR322/pUC origin of replication
   2527..3387    -  CDS            AmpR: β-lactamase; bla; confers resistance to ampicillin, carbenicillin, and related antibiotics
   3388..3492    -  promoter       AmpR promoter: bla
   3519..3569    +  misc_feature   bom (fragment): basis of mobility region from pBR322
   3570..244     -  rep_origin     f1 ori (across the origin) (sequence partly withheld): f1 bacteriophage origin of replication; arrow indicates direction of (+) strand synthesis
