[The description below was written by a language model from this plasmid's Addgene catalogue record and pLannotate feature annotations shown in this document.]
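Description:
pEGFP TL5 is a small, high-copy bacterial plasmid that stores a green fluorescent protein coding sequence as a reusable cloning part, built on the pUPD backbone. pUPD is generally known as a GoldenBraid-style "universal part domesticator" entry vector. The depositor's comment "CDS-TL5" suggests the insert is filed as a coding-sequence module of a particular positional class, though the record does not define that label. The stated purpose is C-terminal tagging. The plasmid is catalogued under insect expression and comes from work on drug-based selection and counterselection in Drosophila. It is propagated in E. coli through a ColE1/pUC-type origin and selected with ampicillin through the β-lactamase gene and its promoter. An f1 origin and a fragment of the pBR322 bom region are also present.

The insert of about 720 bp sits where the backbone's lacZα cloning region has been interrupted. It is flanked by T7 and SP6 phage promoters, with lac promoter, operator, CAP site and lacZα/lacI fragments remaining from the parental vector. No insect or other eukaryotic promoter, terminator or polyadenylation signal is annotated, so the plasmid appears to act as a donor of the fluorescent protein module for assembly into expression or tagging constructs, not as an expression vector itself. The record is inconsistent about the fluorophore: the purpose line says sfGFP, while the insert name and the sequence annotation both identify EGFP. A short annotated match to a hornet peptide downstream of the insert is most likely a spurious database hit. The cloning sites used are not recorded.
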