Addgene plasmid #165835: pEGFP TL5
Purpose: sfGFP green fluorescent protein for C-terminal tagging
Depositing lab: Koen Venken. Depositing organization: Baylor College of Medicine. Publication: Multiplexed drug-based selection and counterselection genetic manipulations in Drosophila. Matinyan N, Karkhanis MS, Gonzalez Y, Jain A, Saltzman A, Malovannaya A, Sarrion-Perdigones A, Dierick HA, Venken KJT. Cell Rep. 2021 Sep 14;36(11):109700. doi: 10.1016/j.celrep.2021.109700. PubMed 34525356.
Backbone
  Vector backbone: pUPD
  Backbone size w/o insert (bp): 3057
  Vector type: Insect Expression
Growth in bacteria
  Bacterial resistance: Ampicillin, 100 μg/mL
  Growth temperature: 37°C
  Growth strain: DH10B
  Copy number: High Copy
Gene/Insert
  Gene/Insert name: EGFP
  Species: Synthetic
  Insert size (bp): 721
  Cloning method: Restriction Enzyme; 5′ cloning site Unknown (unknown if destroyed)
Terms and licenses: Academic/Nonprofit Terms; Industry Terms: Not Available to Industry
Depositor comments: CDS-TL5
How to cite: pEGFP TL5 was a gift from Koen Venken (Addgene plasmid # 165835 ; http://n2t.net/addgene:165835 ; RRID:Addgene_165835)
